Addgene plasmid #192520: TL028_AAV_hSyn:HaloTag-GluA1
Purpose: Expression of AMPA GluA1 with N terminal HaloTag fusion
Depositing lab: Adam Cohen. Depositing organization: Harvard University. Publication: Mapping memories: pulse-chase labeling reveals AMPA receptor dynamics during memory formation. Kim D, Park P, Li X, Wong Campos JD, Tian H, Moult EM, Grimm JB, Lavis L, Cohen AE. bioRxiv. 2023 May 29:2023.05.26.541296. doi: 10.1101/2023.05.26.541296. Preprint. PubMed 37292614.
Backbone
  Vector backbone: pAAV
  Backbone size w/o insert (bp): 3702
  Total vector size (bp): 8165
  Vector type: AAV, Cre/Lox
Growth in bacteria
  Bacterial resistance: Ampicillin, 100 μg/mL
  Growth temperature: 30°C
  Growth strain: NEB Stable
  Copy number: Unknown
Gene/Insert
  Gene/Insert name: HaloTag-GluA1
  Species: M. musculus (mouse)
  Insert size (bp): 3702
  Promoter: hSyn
  Tag / fusion protein: HaloTag (N terminal on insert)
  Cloning method: Gibson Cloning
  Sequencing primers: 5′ hSyn-F: CAGCCGGACCGCACCACGCG; 3′ WPRE-R: CATAGCGTAAAAGGAGCAACA
Terms and licenses: Academic/Nonprofit Terms; Industry Terms: Not Available to Industry
How to cite: TL028_AAV_hSyn:HaloTag-GluA1 was a gift from Adam Cohen (Addgene plasmid # 192520 ; http://n2t.net/addgene:192520 ; RRID:Addgene_192520)
