[The description below was written by a language model from this plasmid's Addgene catalogue record and pLannotate feature annotations shown in this document.]
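Description:
TL028_AAV_hSyn:HaloTag-GluA1 is an adeno-associated virus transfer plasmid built on a pAAV backbone, about 8.2 kb in total, for Cre-dependent expression of a HaloTag-fused AMPA receptor subunit in neurons. It is maintained in bacteria through a high-copy ColE1/pUC-type origin and selected with ampicillin via the β-lactamase gene; an f1 phage origin is also present. AAV2 inverted terminal repeats flank the expression cassette and allow it to be packaged into recombinant AAV particles. The 3′ ITR is annotated as intact, while only short fragments of the 5′ ITR were detected in the sequencing result, which is common for these structured, hard-to-sequence repeats.

The payload is driven by the human synapsin I promoter, which restricts expression to neurons. Downstream, the HaloTag–GluA1 coding sequence sits in the antisense orientation between paired lox2272 and loxP sites arranged as a double-floxed inverted (DIO/FLEx) cassette. Without Cre the open reading frame cannot be translated. Cre recombinase inverts the cassette and then excises one site of each incompatible pair, locking it in the sense orientation. HaloTag, a modified bacterial dehalogenase that covalently binds chloroalkane ligands, is fused at the N-terminal side of GluA1. The catalogue lists the insert as mouse, although the annotation's best match was the rat Gria1 protein. A WPRE and an SV40 polyadenylation signal fragment follow the cassette to enhance transcript stability and processing. The associated work used pulse-chase labelling with HaloTag dyes to track AMPA receptor dynamics during memory formation, which fits the design of this construct.
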