Features (pLannotate 1.2.2; 23 found; start..end, strand, type, name):
      4..31      +  repeat_region  AAV2 ITR (fragment): inverted terminal repeat of adeno-associated virus serotype 2 inverted
     60..87      +  repeat_region  AAV2 ITR (fragment): inverted terminal repeat of adeno-associated virus serotype 2 inverted
    167..614     +  promoter       hSyn promoter: human synapsin I promoter; confers neuron-specific expression (Kügler et al., 2003)
    628..645     +  misc_feature   MCS (fragment): pUC18/19 multiple cloning site
    652..685     +  protein_bind   lox2272: Cre-mediated recombination occurs in the 8-bp core sequence (GGATACTT). lox2272 sites are compatible with each other, but incompatible with loxP or loxN sites (Lee and Saito, 1988). Cre recombinase
    686..735     -  intron         β-globin intron (fragment): internally truncated intron from human β-globin
    736..769     +  protein_bind   loxP: Cre-mediated recombination occurs in the 8-bp core sequence (GCATACAT). Cre recombinase
    782..3442    -  CDS            Gria1: GRIA1_RAT - Also known as Glur1. Experimental evidence at protein level: Swiss-Prot protein existence level 1. Ionotropic glutamate receptor. L-glutamate acts as an excitatory neurotransmitter at many synapses in the central nervous system. Binding of the excitatory neurotransmitter L-glutamate induces a conformation change, leading to the opening of the cation channel, and thereby converts the chemical signal to an electrical impulse. The receptor then desensitizes rapidly and enters a transient inactive state, characterized by the presence of bound agonist. In the presence of CACNG4 or CACNG
   3497..4378    -  CDS            HaloTag®: modified bacterial dehalogenase that forms covalent bonds with chloroalkane derivatives
   4493..4526    -  protein_bind   lox2272: Cre-mediated recombination occurs in the 8-bp core sequence (GGATACTT). lox2272 sites are compatible with each other, but incompatible with loxP or loxN sites (Lee and Saito, 1988). Cre recombinase
   4527..4576    -  intron         β-globin intron (fragment): internally truncated intron from human β-globin
   4577..4610    -  protein_bind   loxP: Cre-mediated recombination occurs in the 8-bp core sequence (GCATACAT). Cre recombinase
   4611..4635    +  misc_feature   MCS (fragment): pBluescript multiple cloning site
   4635..5223    +  misc_feature   WPRE: woodchuck hepatitis virus posttranscriptional regulatory element
   5257..5382    -  polyA_signal   SV40 poly(A) signal (fragment): SV40 polyadenylation signal
   5409..5549    +  repeat_region  AAV2 ITR: inverted terminal repeat of adeno-associated virus serotype 2 inverted
   5554..5605    -  misc_feature   bom (fragment): basis of mobility region from pBR322
   5624..6079    +  rep_origin     f1 ori (sequence partly withheld): f1 bacteriophage origin of replication; arrow indicates direction of (+) strand synthesis
   6080..6129    -  misc_feature   bom (fragment): basis of mobility region from pBR322
   6231..6266    -  CDS            rop (fragment): Rop protein, which maintains plasmids at low copy number; rop
   6361..6465    +  promoter       AmpR promoter: bla
   6466..7326    +  CDS            AmpR: β-lactamase; bla; confers resistance to ampicillin, carbenicillin, and related antibiotics
   7497..8085    +  rep_origin     ori: high-copy-number ColE1/pMB1/pBR322/pUC origin of replication
>Addgene plasmid #192520 | TL028_AAV_hSyn:HaloTag-GluA1 | addgene full sequence | sequence record 385072 | Addgene NGS Result
CAGCTGCGCGCTCGCTCGCTCACTGAGGCCGCCCGGGCGTCGGGCGACCTTTGGTCGCCCGGCCTCAGTG
AGCGAGCGAGCGCGCAGAGAGGGAGTGGCCAACTCCATCACTAGGGGTTCCTGCGGCCGCACGCGTGTGT
CTAGACTGCAGAGGGCCCTGCGTATGAGTGCAAGTGGGTTTTAGGACCAGGATGAGGCGGGGTGGGGGTG
CCTACCTGACGACCGACCCCGACCCACTGGACAAGCACCCAACCCCCATTCCCCAAATTGCGCATCCCCT
ATCAGAGAGGGGGAGGGGAAACAGGATGCGGCGAGGCGCGTGCGCACTGCCAGCTTCAGCACCGCGGACA
GTGCCTTCGCCCCCGCCTGGCGGCGCGCGCCACCGCCGCCTCAGCACTGAAGGCGCGCTGACGTCACTCG
CCGGTCCCCCGCAAACTCCCCTTCCCGGCCACCTTGGTCGCGTCCGCGCCGCCGCCGGCCCAGCCGGACC
GCACCACGCGAGGCGCGAGATAGGGGGGCACGGGCGCGACCATCTGCGCTGCGGCGCCGGCGACTCAGCG
CTGCCTCAGTCTGCGGTGGGCAGCGGAGGAGTCGTGTCGTGCCTGAGAGCGCAGTCGAGAAGGTACCGGA
TCCTCTAGAGTCGACTCCGGAATAACTTCGTATAGGATACTTTATACGAAGTTATGCAGAATGGTAGCTG
GATTGTAGCTGCTATTAGCAATATGAAACCTCTTAATAACTTCGTATAGCATACATTATACGAAGTTATG
GCGCGCCCTTACAATCCTGTGGCTCCCAAGGGCATCCCTGAACTGTGACTCATGCAGGGAATGGATTGCA
TGGACTTGGGGAAGTCCTGGCTGACCACCCGGCCATTCTCTCCACTGCCGCCTCCTCCGCTGGCTCCTGC
CCCACTGTTCCGGGGGAGGGTCGATGTCCGTATGGCTTCATTGATGGATTGCTGTGGGATCAAACAGAAA
CCCTTCATCCGCTTCGACTCGCTACGGGATTTGTAGCAGAACTCGATTAAGGCAACCAGCATGGCCAGTC
CCAGCCCTCCAATCAGGATGTAGAACACGCCTGCCACATTGCTGAGGCTCAAAGCGCTGGTCTTGTCCTT
GGAGTCACCTCCCCCGCTGCCGCACTCGCCCTTGTCGTACCACCATTTGTTTTTCAATTTGTCCAAAAGC
CCCTGCTCGTTCAGTTTTAACACTGCCAGGTTTACTGGATTTCTCAGGGCGGACCCCTTGGGTGTCGCAA
TGCCATAGCCTTTGGAATCCAAGTTACCTCCCACTTTCATGGTGTCACAGGGCTTTCGTTGCTCAATATA
CTCATTCATGGTGGACTCCAGGAGGTAGGCGTATTTGCCTTTAGATTTTCTCACTCTGATCATGCCTTCC
TCTGTGGTCCGAACAAACACGGATGGTTCTGCAGACTTCATGTATGTCCACATCTTCTCAAACACAGCGA
TTTTAGATCTCCTGAAGAACTCCTTAGTGGAGCCTGCTTCCAATGTCCCATAAGCAATTTCCGTCTGCTT
TGCCAGGTCCTCTGCACTCTCAATGGGAGACACCATCCTCTCCACAGTCAGGAAGGCAGCCAGGTTGGCT
GTGTACGAGGAGATGATGATCAAAGTGAAGAACCACCAGACGCCGCCGACGATGCGTCCGGACAGGGACC
TGGGGGAAATGTCACATCCTTGCTGCATGAAGGCCCCCAGGGAGAACCACAGGCTGTTGAATATGCCAAA
CTCATTTGACTGGTCACTGGTTGTCTGGTCTCGTCCCTCTTCAAACTCTTCGCTGTGCCATTCGTAGGGG
CTGAAACGGCTGACCAGGAAGAGGACGACGCTCACTCCAATGTAGGCAAACACTATACACATCCAGATCT
CATAGGCCAAAGGGTCAAGAAAGGAGAAGACACCTGGCTTGGACTTCTGTGGCTTCTTAATCATAATGGA
GATTCCCAAACTCATGAATGGCTTGGAGAAGTCGATGACTTCCTCCCGGACCAAGGTTATGGTCAAGGGA
GCCACAGCCACGTCTGCTCTTCCATAGACCAGTTCTCCCACCATGCCATTCCAAGCCTTTGTGTCGGGAT
CCCGGGCTCCATATTTGCCGTCGCTGACAATCTCAAGTCGGTAGGAGTAGCCCACGTGCTTGGCGATCTC
TGCAGCCAGCTCCACACAGTAGCCCTCATAGCGGTCATTGCCCTCAAACTGGTTGGCATTCTTTTTAAGC
ATCACGTAAGGATCTTCGAGGATAGTAGTGACGATGTAGGTCCTATTCTGGACGCTTGAGTTGTCCCCTC
CAGCCTGAGCGTCGGTGGCTGCGGGGACAAATTTATCGTCTTCATTCCAGTAACCAATCTTTCGGATTCC
ATCATGTTTCATTTCGATCACGTGGAGGGTGTAATTGGTCCGGCGCCCTTTCTCGTTGAACTGCACATTT
CCTGTCAAACCTTCGAAGCGCACCTGCTGCAGGGCTCTCTGGATGTCGATCCCTTGACCCCAGGGCACAG
CTGGGTTAGCCAGACAGTCCCCAGCATTCCCCCGGCGGGATATGTCAATCCTCTGCCTCCGCAGGCTTTG
GAAGGCCTCAGCCATCACCTTGACACCATCATAGGTGAGAGCAGAAGTGTACTTTGGCCTCTTCCAGTCC
ACCCTGGTATGGTCTCGGGAGTCACTTGTCCTCCATTGCTGCATGATTCTGGCTGGGATCGTGTCTGTGT
AGTTCACCAGCTGGAAACCTGTCACATTGGCTCCGCTCTCCTTGAACTTATTTAAGTCAATGTCCATGAA
GCCCAGATTGGCGAGGATGTAGTGGTACCCGATGCCATTCTTTTCTAGCTTCACGATCTGGCCCAGGATG
GCGTTGAGGCGTTCTGATTCACAGTCAACCACCACCAGCCTCTCCTTTTTCTTCTCCAGGTCCTGAAAGA
GCATCCGGTATCCTTCCTCGGTGGTTGTCAGAATGTTGACAGCCGTTACCTGCCAGTTCTTCTCTGCGGC
TGTATCCAAGACTCTCTGCAGGACTGACAGGCCCCGGTCAGCATCATAAATGTAGACAAAGGTTTGCCAC
TTGTAATGGTCGATAATGCTAATGAGAGCTTCCTGTAGTTCCGGGCGTAGCTGAAGGACAAATTGATTGG
ATGTGTCAACAGGAAAACTTGGAGTAATGAAGCACACATGGAGGGCCCCACAGAAGGAGGTCAGCATGTT
GACAGTCCTTCGTTCATAAAATCCAAAGATGGCATAGACTCCTTTGGAGAACTGGGAACAGAAACGGTAA
GTCATCTCAAAGCTGTCGCTGATGTTCACAATATCGATCTGGGGAAGCAGCTTGGGGGGCTCCGTGAGTT
GTGACAAAGCAAACCTAAAAGCCGCATGTTCCTGTGATTGTTGGTTTGGAAATAACCCCCCTATCTGGAT
ATTGTTGGGGAAGCGCGAACCCCCGCCACCTCCGCCCCCTCCACCTCCACGCGTAGTGGTTGGCTCGCCG
GAAATCTCGAGCGTCGACAGCCAGCGCGCGATCTCGCTGCCGATCAGGTCCGGGTTGTCTTCTTGCAGCA
GATTCAGACCCGGGCCGATGTCCACAGCCTTGCAGTTAGGCAGGCTTTTGGCCAGGCGAGCGGCTTCGGC
CGGTGGGATCAGAACGCCTGGGGTGCCCCAGAACAGCAGCTTCGGGACAGGGGACTGGTGCAGCCAGTCC
ATGTATTCTTCGACCAGCGCGACGATGTTCGCTGGCTCACCGGCGATTGGCAGCTCGTTTGGGAAGCGCC
ACAGTGGCTCGCGGTCAACAGGATTCAGGAACGGCTCGCGGTAATGGTCCATCTCGACTTCAGTCAGCGG
GCGGACGACACCCATCGGCAGCGTACCCTCGATAAAAACGTTCTGATCGATGATCAGCTTGCGGCCGACG
TCGGTGGTGCGGAAGGCCTGGAAGGTCTCGCGGGCAAATTCTGGCCATTCGTCCCAGGTCGGGATAGGGC
GGATGAACTCCATAAATGCAATACCTTTGACGCGCTCTGGATTGCGCTTGGCCCAGTGGAAACCCAGAGC
GGAGCCCCAGTCGTGAATGACCAGGACGACCTCTTCCAGACCCAGGGCTTCGATGAAGGCATCCATGAAG
CGGACGTGGTCGTCGAAGAAATAACCCAGGTCTGGTTTGTCGGATTTGCCCATACCGATCAGGTCTGGAG
CAATGCAGCGATGGGTCGGTGCAACATGCGGGATGATGTTGCGCCACACGTAGGAGGAGGTCGGGTTACC
GTGCAGGAACAGCACAGGGGTGCCATCGCGCGGACCAACATCGACGTAGTGCATGCGCTCGCCCAGGACT
TCCACATAATGGGGGTCGAATGGAAAGCCAGTACCGATACGCGTTCCTCCACCCCCTCCCCCACCGCCTC
CACCTCGCGCATTGGCACCCACAACCGCACCTAGAAAACCGGTGCAGAAAAAGGCAAAGATGTACGGCAT
GGTGGCGCTAGCATAACTTCGTATAAAGTATCCTATACGAAGTTATTTGCCTTAACCCAGAAATTATCAC
TGTTATTCTTTAGAATGGTGCAAAGAATAACTTCGTATAATGTATGCTATACGAAGTTATGAATTCGATA
TCAAGCTTATCGATAATCAACCTCTGGATTACAAAATTTGTGAAAGATTGACTGGTATTCTTAACTATGT
TGCTCCTTTTACGCTATGTGGATACGCTGCTTTAATGCCTTTGTATCATGCTATTGCTTCCCGTATGGCT
TTCATTTTCTCCTCCTTGTATAAATCCTGGTTGCTGTCTCTTTATGAGGAGTTGTGGCCCGTTGTCAGGC
AACGTGGCGTGGTGTGCACTGTGTTTGCTGACGCAACCCCCACTGGTTGGGGCATTGCCACCACCTGTCA
GCTCCTTTCCGGGACTTTCGCTTTCCCCCTCCCTATTGCCACGGCGGAACTCATCGCCGCCTGCCTTGCC
CGCTGCTGGACAGGGGCTCGGCTGTTGGGCACTGACAATTCCGTGGTGTTGTCGGGGAAATCATCGTCCT
TTCCTTGGCTGCTCGCCTATGTTGCCACCTGGATTCTGCGCGGGACGTCCTTCTGCTACGTCCCTTCGGC
CCTCAATCCAGCGGACCTTCCTTCCCGCGGCCTGCTGCCGGCTCTGCGGCCTCTTCCGCGTCTTCGCCTT
CGCCCTCAGACGAGTCGGATCTCCCTTTGGGCCGCCTCCCCGCATCGATACCGTCGACCCGGGCGGCCGC
TTCGAGCAGACATGATAAGATACATTGATGAGTTTGGACAAACCACAACTAGAATGCAGTGAAAAAAATG
CTTTATTTGTGAAATTTGTGATGCTATTGCTTTATTTGTAACCATTATAAGCTGCAATAAACTAACCACG
TGCGGACCGAGCGGCCGCAGGAACCCCTAGTGATGGAGTTGGCCACTCCCTCTCTGCGCGCTCGCTCGCT
CACTGAGGCCGGGCGACCAAAGGTCGCCCGACGCCCGGGCTTTGCCCGGGCGGCCTCAGTGAGCGAGCGA
GCGCGCAGCTGCCTGCAGGGGCGCCTGATGCGGTATTTTCTCCTTACGCATCTGTGCGGTATTTCACACC
GCATA
[95 nt withheld, positions 5606-5700]
T
[46 nt withheld, positions 5702-5747]
C
[141 nt withheld, positions 5749-5889]
CCTTTGACGTTGGAGTCCACGTTCTTT
[37 nt withheld, positions 5917-5953]
ACTCTATCTCGGGCTATTCTTTTGATTTATAAGGGATTTTGCCGATTTCGGTCTATTGGTTAAAAAATGA
GCTGATTTAACAAAAATTTAACGCGAATTTTAACAAAATATTAACGTTTACAATTTTATGGTGCACTCTC
AGTACAATCTGCTCTGATGCCGCATAGTTAAGCCAGCCCCGACACCCGCCAACACCCGCTGACGCGCCCT
GACGGGCTTGTCTGCTCCCGGCATCCGCTTACAGACAAGCTGTGACCGTCTCCGGGAGCTGCATGTGTCA
GAGGTTTTCACCGTCATCACCGAAACGCGCGAGACGAAAGGGCCTCGTGATACGCCTATTTTTATAGGTT
AATGTCATGATAATAATGGTTTCTTAGACGTCAGGTGGCACTTTTCGGGGAAATGTGCGCGGAACCCCTA
TTTGTTTATTTTTCTAAATACATTCAAATATGTATCCGCTCATGAGACAATAACCCTGATAAATGCTTCA
ATAATATTGAAAAAGGAAGAGTATGAGTATTCAACATTTCCGTGTCGCCCTTATTCCCTTTTTTGCGGCA
TTTTGCCTTCCTGTTTTTGCTCACCCAGAAACGCTGGTGAAAGTAAAAGATGCTGAAGATCAGTTGGGTG
CACGAGTGGGTTACATCGAACTGGATCTCAACAGCGGTAAGATCCTTGAGAGTTTTCGCCCCGAAGAACG
TTTTCCAATGATGAGCACTTTTAAAGTTCTGCTATGTGGCGCGGTATTATCCCGTATTGACGCCGGGCAA
GAGCAACTCGGTCGCCGCATACACTATTCTCAGAATGACTTGGTTGAGTACTCACCAGTCACAGAAAAGC
ATCTTACGGATGGCATGACAGTAAGAGAATTATGCAGTGCTGCCATAACCATGAGTGATAACACTGCGGC
CAACTTACTTCTGACAACGATCGGAGGACCGAAGGAGCTAACCGCTTTTTTGCACAACATGGGGGATCAT
GTAACTCGCCTTGATCGTTGGGAACCGGAGCTGAATGAAGCCATACCAAACGACGAGCGTGACACCACGA
TGCCTGTAGCAATGGCAACAACGTTGCGCAAACTATTAACTGGCGAACTACTTACTCTAGCTTCCCGGCA
ACAATTAATAGACTGGATGGAGGCGGATAAAGTTGCAGGACCACTTCTGCGCTCGGCCCTTCCGGCTGGC
TGGTTTATTGCTGATAAATCTGGAGCCGGTGAGCGTGGGTCTCGCGGTATCATTGCAGCACTGGGGCCAG
ATGGTAAGCCCTCCCGTATCGTAGTTATCTACACGACGGGGAGTCAGGCAACTATGGATGAACGAAATAG
ACAGATCGCTGAGATAGGTGCCTCACTGATTAAGCATTGGTAACTGTCAGACCAAGTTTACTCATATATA
CTTTAGATTGATTTAAAACTTCATTTTTAATTTAAAAGGATCTAGGTGAAGATCCTTTTTGATAATCTCA
TGACCAAAATCCCTTAACGTGAGTTTTCGTTCCACTGAGCGTCAGACCCCGTAGAAAAGATCAAAGGATC
TTCTTGAGATCCTTTTTTTCTGCGCGTAATCTGCTGCTTGCAAACAAAAAAACCACCGCTACCAGCGGTG
GTTTGTTTGCCGGATCAAGAGCTACCAACTCTTTTTCCGAAGGTAACTGGCTTCAGCAGAGCGCAGATAC
CAAATACTGTTCTTCTAGTGTAGCCGTAGTTAGGCCACCACTTCAAGAACTCTGTAGCACCGCCTACATA
CCTCGCTCTGCTAATCCTGTTACCAGTGGCTGCTGCCAGTGGCGATAAGTCGTGTCTTACCGGGTTGGAC
TCAAGACGATAGTTACCGGATAAGGCGCAGCGGTCGGGCTGAACGGGGGGTTCGTGCACACAGCCCAGCT
TGGAGCGAACGACCTACACCGAACTGAGATACCTACAGCGTGAGCTATGAGAAAGCGCCACGCTTCCCGA
AGGGAGAAAGGCGGACAGGTATCCGGTAAGCGGCAGGGTCGGAACAGGAGAGCGCACGAGGGAGCTTCCA
GGGGGAAACGCCTGGTATCTTTATAGTCCTGTCGGGTTTCGCCACCTCTGACTTGAGCGTCGATTTTTGT
GATGCTCGTCAGGGGGGCGGAGCCTATGGAAAAACGCCAGCAACGCGGCCTTTTTACGGTTCCTGGCCTT
TTGCTGGCCTTTTGCTCACATGTCCTGCAGG
